Addgene plasmid #203239: B*40:02:01
Purpose: Overexpress HLA allele
Depositing lab: Derin Keskin & Catherine Wu. Depositing organization: Dana-Farber Cancer Institute. Publication: A large peptidome dataset improves HLA class I epitope prediction across most of the human population. Sarkizova S, Klaeger S, Le PM, Li LW, Oliveira G, Keshishian H, Hartigan CR, Zhang W, Braun DA, Ligon KL, Bachireddy P, Zervantonakis IK, Rosenbluth JM, Ouspenskaia T, Law T, Justesen S, Stevens J, Lane WJ, Eisenhaure T, Lan Zhang G, Clauser KR, Hacohen N, Carr SA, Wu CJ, Keskin DB. Nat Biotechnol. 2020 Feb;38(2):199-209. doi: 10.1038/s41587-019-0322-9. Epub 2019 Dec 16. PubMed 31844290.
Backbone
  Vector backbone: pcDNA-3
  Vector type: Mammalian Expression
Growth in bacteria
  Bacterial resistance: Ampicillin, 100 μg/mL
  Growth temperature: 37°C
  Growth strain: NEB Stable
  Copy number: High Copy
Gene/Insert
  Gene/Insert name: B*40:02:01
  Species: H. sapiens (human)
  Entrez Gene: HLA-B (a.k.a. AS, B-4901, HLAB)
  Cloning method: Restriction Enzyme; 5′ cloning site BamHI (unknown if destroyed); 3′ cloning site EcoRI (unknown if destroyed)
  Sequencing primers: 5′ unknown
Terms and licenses: Academic/Nonprofit Terms; Industry Terms: Not Available to Industry
Depositor comments: Shortname from TIGL: K11
How to cite: B*40:02:01 was a gift from Derin Keskin & Catherine Wu (Addgene plasmid # 203239 ; http://n2t.net/addgene:203239 ; RRID:Addgene_203239)
