[The description below was written by a language model from this plasmid's Addgene catalogue record and pLannotate feature annotations shown in this document.]
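Description:
B*40:02:01 is a mammalian expression plasmid built on the pcDNA-3 backbone that carries the coding sequence of the human HLA class I heavy chain allele HLA-B*40:02:01, cloned between BamHI and EcoRI sites. In the 6,452 nt sequenced record, the roughly 1.1 kb HLA-B open reading frame sits downstream of the human cytomegalovirus immediate-early enhancer and promoter and is followed by the bovine growth hormone polyadenylation signal, an arrangement that drives strong constitutive transcription in transfected mammalian cells. A T7 promoter lies between the CMV promoter and the insert and could support in vitro transcription or serve as a sequencing priming site. No epitope tag or reporter is annotated on the insert. The automated annotation's mention of another HLA-B allele reflects the generic database entry it matched, and the small "HIV-1 LTR", ble, lacI and extra SV40 promoter fragments appear to be short residual or homology hits rather than functional elements.

For selection in mammalian cells, the plasmid contains a neomycin phosphotransferase gene driven by the SV40 enhancer/early promoter and terminated by the SV40 poly(A) signal, allowing G418 selection of stable transfectants. In bacteria it is maintained through a high-copy ColE1/pUC-type origin and selected with ampicillin via the β-lactamase gene and its own promoter; an f1 origin is also present for single-stranded DNA production.

The stated purpose is overexpression of this single HLA allele. The associated publication concerns a large HLA class I peptidome dataset for epitope prediction, which is consistent with using the plasmid to express one defined allele in cells so that the peptides it presents can be profiled.
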