Features (pLannotate 1.2.2; 20 found; start..end, strand, type, name):
     28..80      -  misc_feature   bom (fragment): basis of mobility region from pBR322
    235..614     +  enhancer       CMV enhancer: human cytomegalovirus immediate early enhancer
    615..818     +  promoter       CMV promoter: human cytomegalovirus (CMV) immediate early promoter
    814..847     +  LTR            5' LTR (truncated) (fragment): truncated 5' long terminal repeat (LTR) from HIV-1
    863..881     +  promoter       T7 promoter: promoter for bacteriophage T7 RNA polymerase
    923..2008    +  CDS            HLA-B: HLAB_HUMAN - Also known as HLAB. Experimental evidence at protein level: Swiss-Prot protein existence level 1. Allele B*67:01: Displays peptides sharing a common signature motif, namely a Pro residue at position 2 and Leu anchor residue at the C-terminus. From Homo sapiens (Human).
   2049..2273    +  polyA_signal   bGH poly(A) signal: bovine growth hormone polyadenylation signal
   2277..2298    +  promoter       SV40 promoter (fragment): SV40 enhancer and early promoter
   2319..2747    +  rep_origin     f1 ori (sequence partly withheld): f1 bacteriophage origin of replication; arrow indicates direction of (+) strand synthesis
   2761..3090    +  promoter       SV40 promoter: SV40 enhancer and early promoter
   3157..3948    +  CDS            neo: KKA2_KLEPN - Also known as kan, nptII. Experimental evidence at protein level: Swiss-Prot protein existence level 1. Resistance to kanamycin, neomycin, paromomycin, ribostamycin, butirosin and gentamicin B. From Klebsiella pneumoniae.
   3972..4130    +  CDS            ble (fragment): BLE_KLEPN - Experimental evidence at protein level: Swiss-Prot protein existence level 1. Binding protein with a strong affinity to the bleomycin family of antibiotics. Binds to CL990; an antimitotic-antibiotic compound. From Klebsiella pneumoniae.
   4125..4246    +  polyA_signal   SV40 poly(A) signal: SV40 polyadenylation signal
   4319..4335    -  protein_bind   lac operator: The lac repressor binds to the lac operator to inhibit transcription in E. coli. This inhibition can be relieved by adding lactose or isopropyl-β-D-thiogalactopyranoside (IPTG). lac repressor encoded by lacI
   4343..4373    -  promoter       lac promoter: promoter for the E. coli lac operon
   4388..4409    -  protein_bind   CAP binding site: CAP binding activates transcription in the presence of cAMP. E. coli catabolite activator protein
   4422..4514    -  CDS            lacI (fragment): lac repressor; lacI; The lac repressor binds to the lac operator to inhibit transcription in E. coli. This inhibition can be relieved by adding lactose or isopropyl-β-D-thiogalactopyranoside (IPTG).
   4697..5285    -  rep_origin     ori: high-copy-number ColE1/pMB1/pBR322/pUC origin of replication
   5456..6316    -  CDS            AmpR: β-lactamase; bla; confers resistance to ampicillin, carbenicillin, and related antibiotics
   6317..6421    -  promoter       AmpR promoter: bla
>Addgene plasmid #203239 | B*40:02:01 | addgene full sequence | sequence record 399687 | Addgene NGS Result
GACGGATCGGGAGATCTCCCGATCCCCTATGGTGCACTCTCAGTACAATCTGCTCTGATGCCGCATAGTT
AAGCCAGTATCTGCTCCCTGCTTGTGTGTTGGAGGTCGCTGAGTAGTGCGCGAGCAAAATTTAAGCTACA
ACAAGGCAAGGCTTGACCGACAATTGCATGAAGAATCTGCTTAGGGTTAGGCGTTTTGCGCTGCTTCGCG
ATGTACGGGCCAGATATACGCGTTGACATTGATTATTGACTAGTTATTAATAGTAATCAATTACGGGGTC
ATTAGTTCATAGCCCATATATGGAGTTCCGCGTTACATAACTTACGGTAAATGGCCCGCCTGGCTGACCG
CCCAACGACCCCCGCCCATTGACGTCAATAATGACGTATGTTCCCATAGTAACGCCAATAGGGACTTTCC
ATTGACGTCAATGGGTGGAGTATTTACGGTAAACTGCCCACTTGGCAGTACATCAAGTGTATCATATGCC
AAGTACGCCCCCTATTGACGTCAATGACGGTAAATGGCCCGCCTGGCATTATGCCCAGTACATGACCTTA
TGGGACTTTCCTACTTGGCAGTACATCTACGTATTAGTCATCGCTATTACCATGGTGATGCGGTTTTGGC
AGTACATCAATGGGCGTGGATAGCGGTTTGACTCACGGGGATTTCCAAGTCTCCACCCCATTGACGTCAA
TGGGAGTTTGTTTTGGCACCAAAATCAACGGGACTTTCCAAAATGTCGTAACAACTCCGCCCCATTGACG
CAAATGGGCGGTAGGCGTGTACGGTGGGAGGTCTATATAAGCAGAGCTCTCTGGCTAACTAGAGAACCCA
CTGCTTACTGGCTTATCGAAATTAATACGACTCACTATAGGGAGACCCAAGCTGGCTAGCGTTTAAACTT
AAGCTTGCCACCATGCGGGTCACGGCGCCCCGAACCCTCCTCCTGCTGCTCTGGGGGGCAGTGGCCCTGA
CCGAGACCTGGGCTGGCTCCCACTCCATGAGGTATTTCCACACCTCCGTGTCCCGGCCCGGCCGCGGGGA
GCCCCGCTTCATCACCGTGGGCTACGTGGACGACACGCTGTTCGTGAGGTTCGACAGCGACGCCACGAGT
CCGAGGAAGGAGCCGCGGGCGCCATGGATAGAGCAGGAGGGGCCGGAGTATTGGGACCGGGAGACACAGA
TCTCCAAGACCAACACACAGACTTACCGAGAGAGCCTGCGGAACCTGCGCGGCTACTACAACCAGAGCGA
GGCCGGGTCTCACACCCTCCAGAGCATGTACGGCTGCGACGTGGGGCCGGACGGGCGCCTCCTCCGCGGG
CATAACCAGTACGCCTACGACGGCAAGGATTACATCGCCCTGAACGAGGACCTGCGCTCCTGGACCGCCG
CGGACACGGCGGCTCAGATCACCCAGCGCAAGTGGGAGGCGGCCCGTGTGGCGGAGCAGCTGAGAGCCTA
CCTGGAGGGCGAGTGCGTGGAGTGGCTCCGCAGATACCTGGAGAACGGGAAGGAGACGCTGCAGCGCGCG
GACCCCCCAAAGACACACGTGACCCACCACCCCATCTCTGACCATGAGGCCACCCTGAGGTGCTGGGCCC
TGGGCTTCTACCCTGCGGAGATCACACTGACCTGGCAGCGGGATGGCGAGGACCAAACTCAGGACACTGA
GCTTGTGGAGACCAGACCAGCAGGAGATAGAACCTTCCAGAAGTGGGCAGCTGTGGTGGTGCCTTCTGGA
GAAGAGCAGAGATACACATGCCATGTACAGCATGAGGGGCTGCCGAAGCCCCTCACCCTGAGATGGGAGC
CGTCTTCCCAGTCCACCGTCCCCATCGTGGGCATTGTTGCTGGCCTGGCTGTCCTAGCAGTTGTGGTCAT
CGGAGCTGTGGTCGCTGCTGTGATGTGTAGGAGGAAGAGCTCAGGTGGAAAAGGAGGGAGCTACTCTCAG
GCTGCGTGCAGCGACAGTGCCCAGGGCTCTGATGTGTCTCTCACAGCTTGATCTAGAGGGCCCGTTTAAA
CCCGCTGATCAGCCTCGACTGTGCCTTCTAGTTGCCAGCCATCTGTTGTTTGCCCCTCCCCCGTGCCTTC
CTTGACCCTGGAAGGTGCCACTCCCACTGTCCTTTCCTAATAAAATGAGGAAATTGCATCGCATTGTCTG
AGTAGGTGTCATTCTATTCTGGGGGGTGGGGTGGGGCAGGACAGCAAGGGGGAGGATTGGGAAGACAATA
GCAGGCATGCTGGGGATGCGGTGGGCTCTATGGCTTCTGAGGCGGAAAGAACCAGCTGGGGCTCTAGGGG
GTATCCCC
[124 nt withheld, positions 2319-2442]
C
[91 nt withheld, positions 2444-2534]
A
[49 nt withheld, positions 2536-2584]
CCTTTGACGTTGGAGTCCACGTTCTTT
[37 nt withheld, positions 2612-2648]
ACCCTATCTCGGTCTATTCTTTTGATTTATAAGGGATTTTGCCGATTTCGGCCTATTGGTTAAAAAATGA
GCTGATTTAACAAAAATTTAACGCGAATTAATTCTGTGGAATGTGTGTCAGTTAGGGTGTGGAAAGTCCC
CAGGCTCCCCAGCAGGCAGAAGTATGCAAAGCATGCATCTCAATTAGTCAGCAACCAGGTGTGGAAAGTC
CCCAGGCTCCCCAGCAGGCAGAAGTATGCAAAGCATGCATCTCAATTAGTCAGCAACCATAGTCCCGCCC
CTAACTCCGCCCATCCCGCCCCTAACTCCGCCCAGTTCCGCCCATTCTCCGCCCCATGGCTGACTAATTT
TTTTTATTTATGCAGAGGCCGAGGCCGCCTCTGCCTCTGAGCTATTCCAGAAGTAGTGAGGAGGCTTTTT
TGGAGGCCTAGGCTTTTGCAAAAAGCTCCCGGGAGCTTGTATATCCATTTTCGGATCTGATCAAGAGACA
GGATGAGGATCGTTTCGCATGATTGAACAAGATGGATTGCACGCAGGTTCTCCGGCCGCTTGGGTGGAGA
GGCTATTCGGCTATGACTGGGCACAACAGACAATCGGCTGCTCTGATGCCGCCGTGTTCCGGCTGTCAGC
GCAGGGGCGCCCGGTTCTTTTTGTCAAGACCGACCTGTCCGGTGCCCTGAATGAACTGCAGGACGAGGCA
GCGCGGCTATCGTGGCTGGCCACGACGGGCGTTCCTTGCGCAGCTGTGCTCGACGTTGTCACTGAAGCGG
GAAGGGACTGGCTGCTATTGGGCGAAGTGCCGGGGCAGGATCTCCTGTCATCTCACCTTGCTCCTGCCGA
GAAAGTATCCATCATGGCTGATGCAATGCGGCGGCTGCATACGCTTGATCCGGCTACCTGCCCATTCGAC
CACCAAGCGAAACATCGCATCGAGCGAGCACGTACTCGGATGGAAGCCGGTCTTGTCGATCAGGATGATC
TGGACGAAGAGCATCAGGGGCTCGCGCCAGCCGAACTGTTCGCCAGGCTCAAGGCGCGCATGCCCGACGG
CGAGGATCTCGTCGTGACCCATGGCGATGCCTGCTTGCCGAATATCATGGTGGAAAATGGCCGCTTTTCT
GGATTCATCGACTGTGGCCGGCTGGGTGTGGCGGACCGCTATCAGGACATAGCGTTGGCTACCCGTGATA
TTGCTGAAGAGCTTGGCGGCGAATGGGCTGACCGCTTCCTCGTGCTTTACGGTATCGCCGCTCCCGATTC
GCAGCGCATCGCCTTCTATCGCCTTCTTGACGAGTTCTTCTGAGCGGGACTCTGGGGTTCGAAATGACCG
ACCAAGCGACGCCCAACCTGCCATCACGAGATTTCGATTCCACCGCCGCCTTCTATGAAAGGTTGGGCTT
CGGAATCGTTTTCCGGGACGCCGGCTGGATGATCCTCCAGCGCGGGGATCTCATGCTGGAGTTCTTCGCC
CACCCCAACTTGTTTATTGCAGCTTATAATGGTTACAAATAAAGCAATAGCATCACAAATTTCACAAATA
AAGCATTTTTTTCACTGCATTCTAGTTGTGGTTTGTCCAAACTCATCAATGTATCTTATCATGTCTGTAT
ACCGTCGACCTCTAGCTAGAGCTTGGCGTAATCATGGTCATAGCTGTTTCCTGTGTGAAATTGTTATCCG
CTCACAATTCCACACAACATACGAGCCGGAAGCATAAAGTGTAAAGCCTGGGGTGCCTAATGAGTGAGCT
AACTCACATTAATTGCGTTGCGCTCACTGCCCGCTTTCCAGTCGGGAAACCTGTCGTGCCAGCTGCATTA
ATGAATCGGCCAACGCGCGGGGAGAGGCGGTTTGCGTATTGGGCGCTCTTCCGCTTCCTCGCTCACTGAC
TCGCTGCGCTCGGTCGTTCGGCTGCGGCGAGCGGTATCAGCTCACTCAAAGGCGGTAATACGGTTATCCA
CAGAATCAGGGGATAACGCAGGAAAGAACATGTGAGCAAAAGGCCAGCAAAAGGCCAGGAACCGTAAAAA
GGCCGCGTTGCTGGCGTTTTTCCATAGGCTCCGCCCCCCTGACGAGCATCACAAAAATCGACGCTCAAGT
CAGAGGTGGCGAAACCCGACAGGACTATAAAGATACCAGGCGTTTCCCCCTGGAAGCTCCCTCGTGCGCT
CTCCTGTTCCGACCCTGCCGCTTACCGGATACCTGTCCGCCTTTCTCCCTTCGGGAAGCGTGGCGCTTTC
TCATAGCTCACGCTGTAGGTATCTCAGTTCGGTGTAGGTCGTTCGCTCCAAGCTGGGCTGTGTGCACGAA
CCCCCCGTTCAGCCCGACCGCTGCGCCTTATCCGGTAACTATCGTCTTGAGTCCAACCCGGTAAGACACG
ACTTATCGCCACTGGCAGCAGCCACTGGTAACAGGATTAGCAGAGCGAGGTATGTAGGCGGTGCTACAGA
GTTCTTGAAGTGGTGGCCTAACTACGGCTACACTAGAAGAACAGTATTTGGTATCTGCGCTCTGCTGAAG
CCAGTTACCTTCGGAAAAAGAGTTGGTAGCTCTTGATCCGGCAAACAAACCACCGCTGGTAGCGGTGGTT
TTTTTGTTTGCAAGCAGCAGATTACGCGCAGAAAAAAAGGATCTCAAGAAGATCCTTTGATCTTTTCTAC
GGGGTCTGACGCTCAGTGGAACGAAAACTCACGTTAAGGGATTTTGGTCATGAGATTATCAAAAAGGATC
TTCACCTAGATCCTTTTAAATTAAAAATGAAGTTTTAAATCAATCTAAAGTATATATGAGTAAACTTGGT
CTGACAGTTACCAATGCTTAATCAGTGAGGCACCTATCTCAGCGATCTGTCTATTTCGTTCATCCATAGT
TGCCTGACTCCCCGTCGTGTAGATAACTACGATACGGGAGGGCTTACCATCTGGCCCCAGTGCTGCAATG
ATACCGCGAGACCCACGCTCACCGGCTCCAGATTTATCAGCAATAAACCAGCCAGCCGGAAGGGCCGAGC
GCAGAAGTGGTCCTGCAACTTTATCCGCCTCCATCCAGTCTATTAATTGTTGCCGGGAAGCTAGAGTAAG
TAGTTCGCCAGTTAATAGTTTGCGCAACGTTGTTGCCATTGCTACAGGCATCGTGGTGTCACGCTCGTCG
TTTGGTATGGCTTCATTCAGCTCCGGTTCCCAACGATCAAGGCGAGTTACATGATCCCCCATGTTGTGCA
AAAAAGCGGTTAGCTCCTTCGGTCCTCCGATCGTTGTCAGAAGTAAGTTGGCCGCAGTGTTATCACTCAT
GGTTATGGCAGCACTGCATAATTCTCTTACTGTCATGCCATCCGTAAGATGCTTTTCTGTGACTGGTGAG
TACTCAACCAAGTCATTCTGAGAATAGTGTATGCGGCGACCGAGTTGCTCTTGCCCGGCGTCAATACGGG
ATAATACCGCGCCACATAGCAGAACTTTAAAAGTGCTCATCATTGGAAAACGTTCTTCGGGGCGAAAACT
CTCAAGGATCTTACCGCTGTTGAGATCCAGTTCGATGTAACCCACTCGTGCACCCAACTGATCTTCAGCA
TCTTTTACTTTCACCAGCGTTTCTGGGTGAGCAAAAACAGGAAGGCAAAATGCCGCAAAAAAGGGAATAA
GGGCGACACGGAAATGTTGAATACTCATACTCTTCCTTTTTCAATATTATTGAAGCATTTATCAGGGTTA
TTGTCTCATGAGCGGATACATATTTGAATGTATTTAGAAAAATAAACAAATAGGGGTTCCGCGCACATTT
CCCCGAAAAGTGCCACCTGACGTC
