>Addgene plasmid #203239 | B*40:02:01 | depositor partial sequence | sequence record 394174 | HLA:HLA00293 B*40:02:01 1089 bp (K11)
ATGCGGGTCACGGCGCCCCGAACCCTCCTCCTGCTGCTCTGGGGGGCAGTGGCCCTGACCGAGACCTGGG
CTGGCTCCCACTCCATGAGGTATTTCCACACCTCCGTGTCCCGGCCCGGCCGCGGGGAGCCCCGCTTCAT
CACCGTGGGCTACGTGGACGACACGCTGTTCGTGAGGTTCGACAGCGACGCCACGAGTCCGAGGAAGGAG
CCGCGGGCGCCATGGATAGAGCAGGAGGGGCCGGAGTATTGGGACCGGGAGACACAGATCTCCAAGACCA
ACACACAGACTTACCGAGAGAGCCTGCGGAACCTGCGCGGCTACTACAACCAGAGCGAGGCCGGGTCTCA
CACCCTCCAGAGCATGTACGGCTGCGACGTGGGGCCGGACGGGCGCCTCCTCCGCGGGCATAACCAGTAC
GCCTACGACGGCAAGGATTACATCGCCCTGAACGAGGACCTGCGCTCCTGGACCGCCGCGGACACGGCGG
CTCAGATCACCCAGCGCAAGTGGGAGGCGGCCCGTGTGGCGGAGCAGCTGAGAGCCTACCTGGAGGGCGA
GTGCGTGGAGTGGCTCCGCAGATACCTGGAGAACGGGAAGGAGACGCTGCAGCGCGCGGACCCCCCAAAG
ACACACGTGACCCACCACCCCATCTCTGACCATGAGGCCACCCTGAGGTGCTGGGCCCTGGGCTTCTACC
CTGCGGAGATCACACTGACCTGGCAGCGGGATGGCGAGGACCAAACTCAGGACACTGAGCTTGTGGAGAC
CAGACCAGCAGGAGATAGAACCTTCCAGAAGTGGGCAGCTGTGGTGGTGCCTTCTGGAGAAGAGCAGAGA
TACACATGCCATGTACAGCATGAGGGGCTGCCGAAGCCCCTCACCCTGAGATGGGAGCCGTCTTCCCAGT
CCACCGTCCCCATCGTGGGCATTGTTGCTGGCCTGGCTGTCCTAGCAGTTGTGGTCATCGGAGCTGTGGT
CGCTGCTGTGATGTGTAGGAGGAAGAGCTCAGGTGGAAAAGGAGGGAGCTACTCTCAGGCTGCGTGCAGC
GACAGTGCCCAGGGCTCTGATGTGTCTCTCACAGCTTGA
